Addgene plasmid #24081: pcDNA HA HP1 gamma delta C
Depositing lab: Naoko Tanese. Depositing organization: NYU Grossman School of Medicine. Publication: Isoform-specific interaction of HP1 with human TAFII130. Vassallo MF, Tanese N. Proc Natl Acad Sci U S A. 2002 Apr 30. 99(9):5919-24. 10.1073/pnas.092025499 PubMed 11959914.
Backbone
  Vector backbone: pcDNA3
  Backbone size w/o insert (bp): 5400
  Vector type: Mammalian Expression
Growth in bacteria
  Bacterial resistance: Ampicillin, 100 μg/mL
  Growth temperature: 37°C
  Growth strain: DH5alpha
  Copy number: High Copy
Gene/Insert
  Gene/Insert name: HP1 gamma
  Species: H. sapiens (human)
  Mutation: Missing C-terminal 25 amino acids
  Entrez Gene: CBX3 (a.k.a. HECH, HP1-GAMMA, HP1Hs-gamma, HP1gamma)
  Tag / fusion protein: HA (N terminal on insert)
  Cloning method: Restriction Enzyme; 5′ cloning site EcoRI (unknown if destroyed); 3′ cloning site XbaI (unknown if destroyed)
  Sequencing primers: 5′ CMV-F; 3′ BGH-rev
Terms and licenses: Academic/Nonprofit Terms; Industry Terms: Not Available to Industry
How to cite: pcDNA HA HP1 gamma delta C was a gift from Naoko Tanese (Addgene plasmid # 24081 ; http://n2t.net/addgene:24081 ; RRID:Addgene_24081)
