[The description below was written by a language model from this plasmid's Addgene catalogue record.]
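Description:
pcDNA HA HP1 gamma delta C is a mammalian expression plasmid built on the pcDNA3 backbone (about 5.4 kb without insert). It is maintained in E. coli as a high-copy plasmid under ampicillin selection. No feature table accompanies the record, so the regulatory elements are not listed explicitly. However, the recommended sequencing primers (CMV forward and BGH reverse) fit the standard pcDNA3 layout, in which the insert sits between the CMV immediate-early promoter and the bovine growth hormone polyadenylation signal. pcDNA3 generally also carries a neomycin resistance cassette for G418 selection of stably transfected mammalian cells, though the record does not state a mammalian selection marker.

The insert is human HP1 gamma, encoded by CBX3, a heterochromatin protein 1 family member involved in chromatin binding and transcriptional regulation. It was cloned between the EcoRI and XbaI sites, and the record does not say whether those sites survived cloning. This version is a truncation mutant lacking the C-terminal 25 amino acids, which is the "delta C" of the name. An HA epitope tag is fused to the N terminus, allowing detection or immunoprecipitation with anti-HA antibodies.

The associated publication concerns isoform-specific interaction of HP1 proteins with human TAFII130. The construct therefore most plausibly served as a deletion mutant for mapping which regions of HP1 gamma are needed for protein–protein interactions. More generally, it is suited to expressing tagged, C-terminally truncated HP1 gamma in transfected mammalian cells for comparison with the full-length protein.
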