>Addgene plasmid #24081 | pcDNA HA HP1 gamma delta C | addgene partial sequence | sequence record 29975 | 24081 with CMV-F
AGCTCTCTGGCTAACTAGAGAACCCACTGCTTACTGGCTTATCGAAATTAATACGACTCACTATAGGGAG
ACCCAAGCTTGGTACCGAGCTCGGATCCACCATGTACCCATACGATGTTCCAGATTACGCTGAATTCGGA
AAAAAACAGAATGGAAAGAGTAAAAAAGTTGAAGAGGCAGAGCCTGAAGAATTTGTCGTGGAAAAAGTAC
TAGATCGACGTGTAGTGAATGGGAAAGTGGAATATTTCCTGAAGTGGAAGGGATTTACAGATGCTGACAA
TACTTGGGAACCTGAAGAAAATTTAGATTGTCCAGAATTGATTGAAGCGTTTCTTAACTCTCAGAAAGCT
GGCAAAGAAAAAGATGGTACAAAAAGAAAATCTTTATCTGACAGTGAATCTGATGACAGCAAATCAAAGA
AGAAAAGAGATGCTGCTGACAAACCAAGAGGATTTGCCAGAGGTCTTGATCCTGAAAGAATAATTGGTGC
CACAGACAGCAGTGGAGAATTGATGTTTCTCATGAAATGGAAAGATTCAGATGAGGCAGACTTGGTGCTG
GCGAAAGAGGCAAATATGTAGCTCGAGCATGCATCTAGAGGGCCCTATTCTATAGTGTCACCTAAATGCT
AGAGCTCGCTGATCAGCCTCGACTGTGCCTTCTAGTTGCCAGCCATCTGTTGTTTGCCCCTCCCCCGTGC
CTTCCTTGACCCTGGAAGGTGCCACTCCCACTGTCCTTTCCTAATAAAATGAGGAAATTGCATCGCATTG
TCTGAGTAG
